>Addgene plasmid #130647 | pSL0747 (pDonor_L-MmeI) | addgene full sequence | sequence record 255647 | Addgene NGS Result
TTGAGATCCTTTTTTTCTGCGCGTAATCTGCTGCTTGCAAACAAAAAAACCACCGCTACCAGCGGTGGTT
TGTTTGCCGGATCAAGAGCTACCAACTCTTTTTCCGAAGGTAACTGGCTTCAGCAGAGCGCAGATACCAA
ATACTGTTCTTCTAGTGTAGCCGTAGTTAGGCCACCACTTCAAGAACTCTGTAGCACCGCCTACATACCT
CGCTCTGCTAATCCTGTTACCAGTGGCTGCTGCCAGTGGCGATAAGTCGTGTCTTACCGGGTTGGACTCA
AGACGATAGTTACCGGATAAGGCGCAGCGGTCGGGCTGAACGGGGGGTTCGTGCACACAGCCCAGCTTGG
AGCGAACGACCTACACCGAACTGAGATACCTACAGCGTGAGCTATGAGAAAGCGCCACGCTTCCCGAAGG
GAGAAAGGCGGACAGGTATCCGGTAAGCGGCAGGGTCGGAACAGGAGAGCGCACGAGGGAGCTTCCAGGG
GGAAACGCCTGGTATCTTTATAGTCCTGTCGGGTTTCGCCACCTCTGACTTGAGCGTCGATTTTTGTGAT
GCTCGTCAGGGGGGCGGAGCCTATGGAAAAACGCCAGCAACGCGGCCTTTTTACGGTTCCTGGCCTTTTG
CTGGCCTTTTGCTCACATGTTCTTTCCTGCGTTATCCCCTGATTCTGTGGATAACCGTATTACCGCCTTT
GAGTGAGCTGATACCGCTCGCCGCAGCCGAACGACCGAGCGCAGCGAGTCAGTGAGCGAGGAAGCGGAAG
AGCGCCCAATACGCAAACCGCCTCTCCCCGCGCGTTGGCCGATTCATTAATGCAGCTGGCACGACAGGTT
TCCCGACTGGAAAGCGGGCAGTGAGCGCAACGCAATTAATGTGAGTTAGCTCACTCATTAGGCACCCCAG
GCTTTACACTTTATGCTTCCGGCTCGTATGTTGTGTGGAATTGTGAGCGGATAACAATTTCACACAGGAA
ACAGCTATGACCATGATTACGCCAAGCTTTGTTGATACAACCATAAAATGATAATTACACCCATAAATTG
ATAATTATCACACCCATAAATTGATATTGCCTCTTCATGGTCTAAACTTCAGTAAGTTTACGACATTTTC
ATGAAGAGGTCATTTCCGGGGATCCATGGAGAAAAAAATCACTGGATATACCACCGTTGATATATCCCAA
TGGCATCGTAAAGAACATTTTGAGGCATTTCAGTCAGTTGCTCAATGTACCTATAACCAGACCGTTCAGC
TGGATATTACGGCCTTTTTAAAGACCGTAAAGAAAAATAAGCACAAGTTTTATCCGGCCTTTATTCACAT
TCTTGCCCGCCTGATGAATGCTCATCCGGAGTTCCGTATGGCAATGAAAGACGGTGAGCTGGTGATATGG
GATAGTGTTCACCCTTGTTACACCGTTTTCCATGAGCAAACTGAAACGTTTTCATCGCTCTGGAGTGAAT
ACCACGACGATTTCCGGCAGTTTCTACACATATATTCGCAAGATGTGGCGTGTTACGGTGAAAACCTGGC
CTATTTCCCTAAAGGGTTTATTGAGAATATGTTTTTCGTCTCAGCCAATCCCTGGGTGAGTTTCACCAGT
TTTGATTTAAACGTGGCCAATATGGACAACTTCTTCGCCCCCGTTTTCACTATGGGCAAATATTATACGC
AAGGCGACAAGGTGCTGATGCCGCTGGCGATTCAGGTTCATCATGCCGTTTGTGATGGCTTCCATGTCGG
CAGAATGCTTAATGAATTACAACAGTACTGCGATGAGTGGCAGGGCGGGGCGTAATTTTTTTAAGGCAGT
TATTGGTGCCCTTCTAGAGTCCTTACTGCAGTAGTTTTGCTGAAATACTCGATTCACAAAAATATCAACT
TATGGTTGTTTTGTGAGATATCAATATATGGTTGTTTTGTGGTTAAGTTGCTGATTATAAATAATTATTA
AATATCACTTTATGGTTGCTCCAACAGGTACCGAGCTCGAATTCACTGGCCGTCGTTTTACAACGTCGTG
ACTGGGAAAACCCTGGCGTTACCCAACTTAATCGCCTTGCAGCACATCCCCCTTTCGCCAGCTGGCGTAA
TAGCGAAGAGGCCCGCACCGATCGCCCTTCCCAACAGTTGCGCAGCCTGAATGGCGAATGGCGCCTGATG
CGGTATTTTCTCCTTACGCATCTGTGCGGTATTTCACACCGCATATGGTGCACTCTCAGTACAATCTGCT
CTGATGCCGCATAGTTAAGCCAGCCCCGACACCCGCCAACACCCGCTGACGCGCCCTGACGGGCTTGTCT
GCTCCCGGCATCCGCTTACAGACAAGCTGTGACCGTCTCCGGGAGCTGCATGTGTCAGAGGTTTTCACCG
TCATCACCGAAACGCGCGAGACGAAAGGGCCTCGTGATACGCCTATTTTTATAGGTTAATGTCATGATAA
TAATGGTTTCTTAGACGTCAGGTGGCACTTTTCGGGGAAATGTGCGCGGAACCCCTATTTGTTTATTTTT
CTAAATACATTCAAATATGTATCCGCTCATGAGACAATAACCCTGATAAATGCTTCAATAATATTGAAAA
AGGAAGAGTATGAGTATTCAACATTTCCGTGTCGCCCTTATTCCCTTTTTTGCGGCATTTTGCCTTCCTG
TTTTTGCTCACCCAGAAACGCTGGTGAAAGTAAAAGATGCTGAAGATCAGTTGGGTGCACGAGTGGGTTA
CATCGAACTGGATCTCAACAGCGGTAAGATCCTTGAGAGTTTTCGCCCCGAAGAACGTTTTCCAATGATG
AGCACTTTTAAAGTTCTGCTATGTGGCGCGGTATTATCCCGTATTGACGCCGGGCAAGAGCAACTCGGTC
GCCGCATACACTATTCTCAGAATGACTTGGTTGAGTACTCACCAGTCACAGAAAAGCATCTTACGGATGG
CATGACAGTAAGAGAATTATGCAGTGCTGCCATAACCATGAGTGATAACACTGCGGCCAACTTACTTCTG
ACAACGATCGGAGGACCGAAGGAGCTAACCGCTTTTTTGCACAACATGGGGGATCATGTAACTCGCCTTG
ATCGTTGGGAACCGGAGCTGAATGAAGCCATACCAAACGACGAGCGTGACACCACGATGCCTGTAGCAAT
GGCAACAACGTTGCGCAAACTATTAACTGGCGAACTACTTACTCTAGCTTCCCGGCAACAATTAATAGAC
TGGATGGAGGCGGATAAAGTTGCAGGACCACTTCTGCGCTCGGCCCTTCCGGCTGGCTGGTTTATTGCTG
ATAAATCTGGAGCCGGTGAGCGTGGGTCTCGCGGTATCATTGCAGCACTGGGGCCAGATGGTAAGCCCTC
CCGTATCGTAGTTATCTACACGACGGGGAGTCAGGCAACTATGGATGAACGAAATAGACAGATCGCTGAG
ATAGGTGCCTCACTGATTAAGCATTGGTAACTGTCAGACCAAGTTTACTCATATATACTTTAGATTGATT
TAAAACTTCATTTTTAATTTAAAAGGATCTAGGTGAAGATCCTTTTTGATAATCTCATGACCAAAATCCC
TTAACGTGAGTTTTCGTTCCACTGAGCGTCAGACCCCGTAGAAAAGATCAAAGGATCTTC
Features (pLannotate 1.2.2; 11 found; start..end, strand, type, name):
      1..589     +  rep_origin     ori: high-copy-number ColE1/pMB1/pBR322/pUC origin of replication
    772..864     +  CDS            lacI (fragment): lac repressor; lacI; The lac repressor binds to the lac operator to inhibit transcription in E. coli. This inhibition can be relieved by adding lactose or isopropyl-β-D-thiogalactopyranoside (IPTG).
    877..898     +  protein_bind   CAP binding site: CAP binding activates transcription in the presence of cAMP. E. coli catabolite activator protein
    913..943     +  promoter       lac promoter: promoter for the E. coli lac operon
    951..967     +  protein_bind   lac operator: The lac repressor binds to the lac operator to inhibit transcription in E. coli. This inhibition can be relieved by adding lactose or isopropyl-β-D-thiogalactopyranoside (IPTG). lac repressor encoded by lacI
   1146..1802    +  CDS            cat: CAT_ECOLX - Experimental evidence at protein level: Swiss-Prot protein existence level 1. This enzyme is an effector of chloramphenicol resistance in bacteria. From Escherichia coli. This protein is used as a marker in many commonly used cloning vectors, such as pACYC184.
   2001..2158    +  CDS            lacZα (fragment): LacZα fragment of β-galactosidase; lacZ fragment
   2164..2263    -  misc_feature   bom (fragment): basis of mobility region from pBR322
   2365..2400    -  CDS            rop (fragment): Rop protein, which maintains plasmids at low copy number; rop
   2495..2599    +  promoter       AmpR promoter: bla
   2600..3460    +  CDS            AmpR: β-lactamase; bla; confers resistance to ampicillin, carbenicillin, and related antibiotics
