[The description below was written by a language model from this plasmid's Addgene catalogue record and pLannotate feature annotations shown in this document.]
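Description:
pSL0747 (pDonor_L-MmeI) is a 3.6 kb pUC19-based donor plasmid for the RNA-guided transposition system of Vibrio cholerae Tn6677, a CRISPR-associated transposon (CAST) previously referred to as INTEGRATE. It replicates in E. coli at high copy from the ColE1/pUC origin and is selected with ampicillin through the bla (AmpR) gene and its native promoter. The feature table also picks up the usual pUC19 remnants around the cloning region: the CAP binding site, lac promoter and operator, a lacZα fragment, and short lacI, bom and rop fragments.

The payload is a 977 bp mini-transposon inserted in the lacZα region. It consists of a chloramphenicol acetyltransferase (cat, CmR) cargo gene flanked by the Tn6677 left and right transposon ends. The ends themselves are not called by the automated annotation, but the unannotated sequence on either side of cat is consistent with their presence. The promoter driving cat is not stated in the record. The plasmid encodes no transposase, Cas proteins or guide RNA, so these must be supplied from other constructs for the mini-transposon to be mobilised into a target site.

The distinguishing feature of this variant is a two-base substitution in the left end (L*) that creates an MmeI recognition site. MmeI is a type IIS enzyme that cuts a fixed distance outside its recognition sequence, so digesting genomic DNA after transposition releases the transposon end attached to a short tag of flanking genomic sequence. Sequencing these tags (Tn-seq) maps integration sites genome-wide, which is the stated use of the mutation.
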