Addgene plasmid #130647: pSL0747 (pDonor_L-MmeI)
Purpose: Encodes a mini-transposon derived from V. cholerae Tn6677 CAST, with CmR cargo gene. The mutated left end introduces an MmeI recognition site (used for Tn-seq). Total transposon size = 977 bp.
Depositing lab: Samuel H. Sternberg. Depositing organization: Columbia University. Publication: Transposon-encoded CRISPR-Cas systems direct RNA-guided DNA integration. Klompe SE, Vo PLH, Halpin-Healy TS, Sternberg SH. Nature. 2019 Jul;571(7764):219-225. doi: 10.1038/s41586-019-1323-z. Epub 2019 Jun 12. PubMed 31189177.
Backbone
  Vector backbone: pUC19
  Vector type: Bacterial Expression, CRISPR ; Transposon
Growth in bacteria
  Bacterial resistance: Ampicillin, 100 μg/mL
  Growth temperature: 37°C
  Growth strain: DH5alpha
  Copy number: High Copy
Gene/Insert
  Gene/Insert name: VchCAST donor DNA (L*)
  Species: Vibrio cholerae
  Mutation: TGTTGATG --> TGTTGGAG
  Cloning method: Restriction Enzyme; 5′ cloning site Unknown (unknown if destroyed)
Terms and licenses: Academic/Nonprofit Terms; Industry Terms: Not Available to Industry
Depositor comments: Previously referred to as INTEGRATE.
How to cite: pSL0747 (pDonor_L-MmeI) was a gift from Samuel H. Sternberg (Addgene plasmid # 130647 ; http://n2t.net/addgene:130647 ; RRID:Addgene_130647)
